>Addgene plasmid #53927 | CRYAA_pCSdest | addgene partial sequence | sequence record 153826 | CMV-F 5'-CGCAAATGGGCGGTAGGCGTG-3'
ACCGCCATTCTGCCTGGGGACGTCGGAGCAAGCTTGATTTAGGTGACACTATAGAATACAAGCTACTTGT
TCTTTTTGCAGGATCCCATCGATTCGAATTCAAGGATCACAAGTTTGTACAAAAAAGCAGGCACCATGGA
TGTGACCATCCAGCACCCCTGGTTCAAGCGCACCCTGGGGCCCTTCTACCCCAGCCGGCTGTTCGACCAG
TTTTTCGGCGAGGGCCTTTTTGAGTATGACCTGCTGCCCTTCCTGTCGTCCACCATCAGCCCCTACTACC
GCCAGTCCCTCTTCCGCACCGTGCTGGACTCCGGCATCTCTGAGGTTCGATCCGACCGGGACAAGTTCGT
CATCTTCCTCGATGTGAAGCACTTCTCCCCGGAGGACCTCACCGTGAAGGTGCAGGACGACTTTGTGGAG
ATCCACGGAAAGCACAACGAGCGCCAGGACGACCACGGCTACATTTCCCGTGAGTTCCACCGCCGCTACC
GCCTGCCGTCCAACGTGGACCAGTCGGCCCTCTCTTGCTCCCTGTCTGCCGATGGCATGCTGACCTTCTG
TGGCCCCAAGATCCAGACTGGCCTGGATGCCACCCACGCCGAGCGAGCCATCCCCGTGTCGCGGGAGGAG
AAGCCCACCTCGGCTCCCTCGTCCTAAAACCCAGCTTTCTTGTACAAAGTGGTGATCCTCTCGAGCCTCT
AGAACTATAGTGAGTCGTATTACGTAGATCCAGACATGATAAGATACATTGATGAGTTTGGACAAACCAC
AACTAGAATGCAGTGAAAA
