>Addgene plasmid #53927 | CRYAA_pCSdest | addgene partial sequence | sequence record 153827 | EBV-Rev 5'-GTGGTTTGTCCAAACTCATC-3'
ATACGACTCACTATAGTTCTAGAGGCTCGAGAGGATCACCACTTTGTACAAGAAAGCTGGGTTTTAGGAC
GAGGGAGCCGAGGTGGGCTTCTCCTCCCGCGACACGGGGATGGCTCGCTCGGCGTGGGTGGCATCCAGGC
CAGTCTGGATCTTGGGGCCACAGAAGGTCAGCATGCCATCGGCAGACAGGGAGCAAGAGAGGGCCGACTG
GTCCACGTTGGACGGCAGGCGGTAGCGGCGGTGGAACTCACGGGAAATGTAGCCGTGGTCGTCCTGGCGC
TCGTTGTGCTTTCCGTGGATCTCCACAAAGTCGTCCTGCACCTTCACGGTGAGGTCCTCCGGGGAGAAGT
GCTTCACATCGAGGAAGATGACGAACTTGTCCCGGTCGGATCGAACCTCAGAGATGCCGGAGTCCAGCAC
GGTGCGGAAGAGGGACTGGCGGTAGTAGGGGCTGATGGTGGACGACAGGAAGGGCAGCAGGTCATACTCA
AAAAGGCCCTCGCCGAAAAACTGGTCGAACAGCCGGCTGGGGTAGAAGGGCCCCAGGGTGCGCTTGAACC
AGGGGTGCTGGATGGTCACATCCATGGTGCCTGCTTTTTTGTACAAACTTGTGATCCTTGAATTCGAATC
GATGGGATCCTGCAAAAAGAACAAGTAGCTTGTATTCTATAGTGTCACCTAAATCAAGCTTGCTCCGACG
TCCC
