[The description below was written by a language model from this plasmid's Addgene catalogue record.]
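Description:
CRYAA_pCSdest is a Gateway-generated expression clone in which the human CRYAA coding sequence (alpha-A crystallin, also known as CRYA1, HSPB4 or CTRCT9) has been recombined into the pCSDest destination vector, a pCS2-style backbone of about 4.1 kb. The insert is recorded as 522 bp, which is consistent with the full open reading frame, and the depositor's comment points to a cDNA clone accession as its source. The plasmid is catalogued as a mammalian expression vector, is maintained at high copy number in E. coli and is selected with ampicillin. No feature table accompanies the record, so the bacterial origin, polyadenylation signal and the attB sites expected to flank an insert after Gateway recombination are not itemised. No epitope tags or reporter fusions are listed.

Two promoters sit upstream of the insert. The CMV promoter drives strong constitutive transcription by RNA polymerase II when the DNA is introduced into vertebrate cells. The SP6 phage promoter allows the same plasmid to serve as a template for in vitro transcription, yielding synthetic mRNA suitable for microinjection into embryos. This dual arrangement suits the associated study, a survey of how expression of human chromosome 21 genes affects early zebrafish development. CRYAA_pCSdest appears to be one member of that clone collection, intended for testing the developmental consequences of overexpressing this chromosome 21 gene. The record itself does not specify the delivery method or any phenotype observed for this particular clone.
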