Addgene plasmid #53927: CRYAA_pCSdest
Depositing lab: Roger Reeves. Depositing organization: Johns Hopkins University and School of Medicine. Publication: Survey of Human Chromosome 21 Gene Expression Effects on Early Development in Danio rerio. Edie S, Zaghloul NA, Leitch CC, Klinedinst DK, Lebron J, Thole JF, McCallion AS, Katsanis N, Reeves RH. G3 (Bethesda). 2018 Jul 2;8(7):2215-2223. doi: 10.1534/g3.118.200144. PubMed 29760202.
Backbone
  Vector backbone: pCSDest
  Backbone manufacturer: Lawson Lab (Addgene Plasmid 22423)
  Backbone size w/o insert (bp): 4095
  Vector type: Mammalian Expression
Growth in bacteria
  Bacterial resistance: Ampicillin, 100 μg/mL
  Growth temperature: 37°C
  Growth strain: Top10
  Copy number: High Copy
Gene/Insert
  Gene/Insert name: CRYAA
  Species: H. sapiens (human)
  Insert size (bp): 522
  Entrez Gene: CRYAA (a.k.a. CRYA1, CTRCT9, HSPB4)
  Promoter: SP6 and CMV
  Cloning method: Gateway Cloning
  Sequencing primers: 5′ CMV-F; 3′ EBV-Rev
Terms and licenses: Academic/Nonprofit Terms; Industry Terms
Depositor comments: BC069528
How to cite: CRYAA_pCSdest was a gift from Roger Reeves (Addgene plasmid # 53927 ; http://n2t.net/addgene:53927 ; RRID:Addgene_53927)
